>Addgene plasmid #174212 | pTN4 | addgene full sequence | sequence record 345047 | Addgene NGS Result
[124 nt withheld, positions 1-124]
C
[91 nt withheld, positions 126-216]
A
[49 nt withheld, positions 218-266]
CCTTTGACGTTGGAGTCCACGTTCTTT
[37 nt withheld, positions 294-330]
ACCCTATCTCGGTCTATTCTTTTGATTTATAAGGGATTTTGCCGATTTCGGCCTATTGGTTAAAAAATGA
GCTGATTTAACAAAAATTTAACGCGAATTTTAACAAAATATTAACGCTTACAATTTCCATTCGCCATTCA
GGCTGCGCAACTGTTGGGAAGGGCGATCGGTGCGGGCCTCTTCGCTATTACGCCAGCTGGCGAAAGGGGG
ATGTGCTGCAAGGCGATTAAGTTGGGTAACGCCAGGGTTTTCCCAGTCACGACGTTGTAAAACGACGGCC
AGTGAATTGTAATACGACTCACTATAGGGCGAATTGGAGCTTCGACGCAAGCTTCTCCTTCTCTTCACAT
TTCTCAATAATTTAGCTCTAATTGCATTCGTATTCTTCGCAAAAATACGTATTCTGATTGACCCGATGAA
ATACGGATGCCTAGTTGCATTGATCATCTACGGTTATACTTATGGGTGAGGTTTTTCAAATATATTTTGA
TTTAATCGAATAATGAAATTTCAGAACTGGAGTTGGTCCAATTTCGTGGTTTATATCCTCTGAACTGGTA
CCTCAAAAACATCGTAGTATTGCTCAATCTGTGGCATATTCAATGAATACTGTAATGGTGGTTATCAGTA
CATTTACAGTATTACCTCTATATTCCGTTATTGGTAGTTATGCTTTCCTTATTCTATATTCAATTCCTTC
ATTTATAAGTATGCTTATATTATTTCGCTACTTACCGGAAACCAAAGGACGAGAGATTCATGATATTGTG
AATGAACTTAAAAAAAAATGAAAACCTTTGAAAACGTTCATACGGCCGAAATTTTACTTGATCGAGCCAA
TTGAACTTTTGTTAAGACTTACAGAAAAGTGAGAGATTTTGTTACAAAAAAGTGAGAAAAAAGCGAAAAT
GAACAGGAAAAAGAAGAAAAATACACCCGAAGTATCATATAAAAATTAAAAAGATTGTTTGACCTGGCGG
AACTTTTTTGCAAAAACTCTGAATATCCATGGCACATGCTTCGTGCAAAACAGGATCCAAATGAATATCA
ACAAGAGATTCTTGAAGACGACGAGCCACTTGCTCAGAGCATTGCTTATCTCGAATGAGACCCTTGTTAA
AATCATTTTTCAAACATTATATGACATTGTCGAAATGTCCTCCTGATTCCATGATGGTAGCAAACTCACT
TCGTGTAAGTGCAAGTAAGATCAGTGTTTGTTTCGATATCAGTCTGTTTCGCGAGGCACCTTTGGTCTTT
TATTGTCAACTTCCATTGGTTCTTCCATTGTTTCTGTTAAATTAATGAATTTTTCATAAAATAAAGACAT
TATACAATATAAAAATGAAGAATTTATTGAAAATAAACTGCCAGAGAGAAAAAGTATGCAACACTCCCGC
CGAGAGTGTTTGAAATGGTGTACGGTACATTTTCGTGCTAGGAGTTAGATGTGCAGGCAGCAACGAGAGG
GGGAGAGATTTTTTTGGGCCTTGTGAAATTAACGTGAGTTTTCTGGTCATCTGACTAATCATGTTGGTTT
TTTGTTGGTTTATTTTGTTTTTATCTTTGTTTTTATCCAGATTAGGAAATTTAAATTTTATGAATTTATA
ATGAGGTCAAACATTCAGTCCCAGCGTTTTTCCTGTTCTCACTGTTTAGTCGAATTTTTATTTTAGGCTT
TCAACAAATGTTCTAACTGTCTTATTTGTGACCTCACTTTTTATATTTTTTTAATTTTTAAAAATATTAG
AAGTTTCTAGGATAATTTTTTCGACTTTTATTCTCTCTACCGTCCGCACTCTTCTTACTTTTAAATTAAA
TTGTTTTTTTTTCAGTTGGGAAACACTTTGCTCATGCAAAAGAGAATCGCCTTGTCGTTTCCAGAAGAAG
TACTCGAGCACGTCTTCTCCTTCATCCAACTCGACAAGGACCGTAACTCCGTCTCCCTCGTCTGCAAGTC
CTGGTACGAGATCGAGCGTTGGTGCCGTCGTAAGGTCTTCATCGGAAACTGCTACGCCGTCTCCCCAGCC
ACCGTCATCCGTCGTTTCCCAAAGGTCCGTTCCGTCGAGCTCAAGGGAAAGCCACACGGCGCCGACTTCA
ACCTCGTCCCAGACGGATGGGGAGGATACGTCTACCCATGGATCGAGGCCATGTCCTCCTCCTACACCTG
GCTCGAGGAGATCCGTCTCAAGCGTATGGTCGTCACCGACGACTGCCTCGAGCTCATCGCCAAGTCCTTC
AAGAACTTCAAGGTCCTCGTCCTCTCCTCCTGCGAGGGATTCTCCACCGACGGACTCGCCGCCATCGCCG
CCACCTGCCGTAACCTCAAGGTAAGTTTAAACATATATATACTAACTAACCCTGATTATTTAAATTTTCA
GGAGCTCGACCTCCGTGAGTCCGACGTCGACGAGGTCTCCGGACACTGGCTCTCCCACTTCCCAGACACC
TACACCTCCCTCGTCTCCCTCAACATCTCCTGCCTCGCCTCCGAGGTCTCCTTCTCCGCCCTCGAGCGTC
TCGTCACCCGTTGCCCAAACCTCAAGTCCCTCAAGCTCAACCGTGCCGTCCCACTCGAGAAGCTCGCCAC
CCTCCTCCAACGTGCCCCACAACTCGAGGAGCTCGGAACCGGAGGATACACCGCCGAGGTCCGTCCAGAC
GTCTACTCCGGACTCTCCGTCGCCCTCTCCGGATGCAAGGTAAGTTTAAACAGTTCGGTACTAACTAACC
ATACATATTTAAATTTTCAGGAGCTCCGTTGCCTCTCCGGATTCTGGGACGCCGTCCCAGCCTACCTCCC
AGCCGTCTACTCCGTCTGCTCCCGTCTCACCACCCTCAACCTCTCCTACGCCACCGTCCAATCCTACGAC
CTCGTCAAGCTCCTCTGCCAATGCCCAAAGCTCCAACGTCTCTGGGTCCTCGACTACATCGAGGACGCCG
GACTCGAGGTCCTCGCCTCCACCTGCAAGGACCTCCGTGAGCTCCGTGTCTTCCCATCCGAGCCATTCGT
CATGGAGCCAAACGTCGCCCTCACCGAGCAAGGACTCGTCTCCGTCTCCATGGGATGCCCAAAGCTCGAG
TCCGTCCTCTACTTCTGCCGTCAAATGACCAACGCCGCCCTCATCACCATCGCCCGTAACCGTCCAAACA
TGACCCGTTTCCGTCTCTGCATCATCGAGCCAAAGGCCCCAGACTACCTCACCCTCGAGCCACTCGACAT
CGGATTCGGAGCCATCGTCGAGCACTGCAAGGACCTCCGTCGTCTCTCCCTCTCCGGACTCCTCACCGAC
AAGGTCTTCGAGTACATCGGAACCTACGCCAAGAAGATGGAGATGCTCTCCGTCGCCTTCGCCGGAGACT
CCGACCTCGGACTCCACCACGTCCTCTCCGGATGCGACTCCCTCCGTAAGCTCGAGATCCGTGACTGCCC
ATTCGGAGACAAGGCCCTCCTCGCCAACGCCTCCAAGCTCGAGACCATGCGTTCCCTCTGGATGTCCTCC
TGCTCCGTCTCCTTCGGAGCCTGCAAGCTCCTCGGACAAAAGATGCCAAAGCTCAACGTCGAGGTCATCG
ACGAGCGTGGAGCCCCAGACTCCCGTCCAGAGTCCTGCCCAGTCGAGCGTGTCTTCATCTACCGTACCGT
CGCCGGACCACGTTTCGACATGCCAGGATTCGTCTGGAACATGGACCAAGACTCCACCATGCGTTTCTCC
CGTCAAATCATCACCACCAACGGACTCGGAGGATCTGGAGGCGGTTCTGGCGGAGGTTCTGGTATGAACT
CTCTTATCAAGGAAAACATGCGCATGAAGGTTGTTCTTGAGGGATCTGTTAACGGACATCAGTTCAAGTG
CACTGGAGAAGGAGAAGGAAATCCATACATGGTATGTGATACATGGAAATAGGCACATTCATTAAATATT
TGTATTTTCAGGGAACTCAAACTATGCGCATCAAGGTTATCGAAGGAGGACCACTTCCATTCGCTTTCGA
CATCCTTGCTACCTCTTTCATGTACGGATCTCGCACTTTCATTAAGTATCCAAAGGGAATTCCAGATTTC
TTCAAGCAGTCTTTCCCAGAAGGATTCACTTGGGAGCGCGTTACCCGCTACGAGGATGGAGGAGTTATCA
CCGTTATGCAAGATACCTCCCTTGAGGATGGATGCCTTGTTTACCACGCTCAAGTTCGTGGAGTTAACTT
CCCATCTAACGGAGCTGTTATGCAGAAGAAGACTAAGGGATGGGAACCAAACACTGAAATGATGTACCCA
GCTGATGGAGGACTTCGCGGATACACCCACATGGCTCTTAAGGTTGATGGAGGAGGACACCTTTCTTGCT
CTTTCGTTACCACCTACCGCTCTAAGAAGACTGTTGGAAATATTAAGATGCCAGGAATCCATGCTGTCGA
TCACCGTCTTGAGCGTCTTGAGGAGTCTGATAACGAGATGTTCGTTGTTCAACGTGAGCACGCTGTCGCT
AAGTTCGCTGGACTTGGAGGAGGATAAGAGCTCCGCATCGGCCGCTGTCATCAGATCGCCATCTCGCGCC
CGTGCCTCTGACTTCTAAGTCCAATTACTCTTCAACATCCCTACATGCTCTTTCTCCCTGTGCTCCCACC
CCCTATTTTTGTTATTATCAAAAAACTTCTCTTAATTTCTTTGTTTTTTAGCTTCTTTTAAGTCACCTCT
AACAATGAAATTGTGTAGATTCAAAAATAGAATTAATTCGTAATAAAAAGTCGAAAAAAATTGTGCTCCC
TCCCCCCATTAATAATAATTCTATCCCAAAATCTACACAATGTTCTGTGTACACTTCTTATGTTTTTTAC
TTCTGATAAATTTTTTTGAAACATCATAGAAAAAACCGCACACAAAATACCTTATCATATGTTACGTTTC
AGTTTATGACCGCAATTTTTATTTCTTCGCACGTCTGGGCCTCTCATGACGTCAAATCATGCTCATCGTG
AAAAAGTTTTGGAGTATTTTTGGAATTTTTCAATCAAGTGAAAGTTTATGAAATTAATTTTCCTGCTTTT
GCTTTTTGGGGTTTCCCCTATTGTTTGTCAAGATTTCGAGGACGGCGTTTTTCTTGCTAAAATCACAAGT
ATTGATGAGCACGATGCAAGAAAGATCGGAAGAAGGTTTGGGTTTGAGGCTCAGTGGAAGGTGAGTAGAA
GTTGATAATTTGAAAGTGGAGTAGTGTCTATGGGGTTTTTGCCTTAAATGACAGAATACATTCCCAATAT
ACCAAACATAACTGTTTGAATTCCCGCGGCGCATCAGGCGGCCTATAACTTCGTATAGCATACATTATAC
GAAGTTATTACGTAGAGCTCGGTACCTCGTACGTAATACGACTCACTAGTCATTTTATATCTGAGTAGTA
CCTTTGCTTTAAATGTCCATAAAACTAATTTTATAATCAATAAAACAACGTTTGTAAATCAACTGAGTTT
ACAAGTAGAGACATTGAGGGATACTTTCACTATGCTAAAGTGATAATCGACCAAATAATAACTTCACTTT
GGTATTTATTCCTGTCTTATAAATGTTATGTATGAATTAAATTCATATGCATATGGCTCACTCTGACAAT
TTTTAATAATCTTCCAGATCAATATTGACTACCGATGCGGGTGGTCTTTTGCTTTGAATTCTGCTGAACT
TTACACCCCGAACAGCAATGTGTGCTTCAGCCTAAAAAAAAGTAAGTGTGTTAATCAGTGCCCCCGATTC
TTCATTTTTTGCCCCTCTCTCCCGTTTCGTCGGCAAAAGAAGAGAAAATAAAGATAAGTCTCAAGATAGG
TTGGTAATCGCTAAAGTGGTTGTGTGGATAAGAGTAGCAAAATGGCAGGAAGAGCACTTTGCGCGCACAC
ACTGTACTCATTGTTCTGGATAAAATTCTCTCGTTGTTTGCCGTCGGATGTCTGCCTCTCTGCATTGAGC
CGGCTTCTTCACTATCTTTAGTTAACCTAAAATGCCGTTTCTTTTCTCGTATCCCCACTATCCCGTTGAG
GTTCTCTGCTCTCTTCGCTCCCTACCGCCAGCGAGCAACTATCCGTGGGGGCGCCTTGCTCGGAAGATGG
GGGGGAAGAAAGAAGATTTTTGCTATTTGCACTTGAGAAAGAGACTTTTCCTGCGTCGATGGTCAGAGAA
CAGTGTGCAGACACTTTTCAGCTACCTAGAATTACAATTGGATATCCCCGCCTCCCAATCCACCCACCCA
GGGAAAAAGAAGGGCTCGCCGAAAATCAAAGTTATCTCCAGGCTCGCGCATCCCACCGAGCGGTTGACTT
CTCTCCACCACTTTTCATTTTAACCCTCGATCGTCAGACACAGAAATGACAAGTTTGTACAAAAAAGCAG
GCTTAATGAGTAAAGGAGAAGAACTTTTCACTGGAGTTGTCCCAATTCTTGTTGAATTAGATGGTGATGT
TAATGGGCACAAATTTTCTGTCAGTGGAGAGGGTGAAGGTGATGCAACATACGGAAAACTTACCCTTAAA
TTTATTTGCACTACTGGAAAACTACCTGTTCCATGGGTAAGTTTAAACATATATATACTAACTAACCCTG
ATTATTTAAATTTTCAGCCAACACTTGTCACTACTTTCTGTTATGGTGTTCAATGCTTCTCGAGATACCC
AGATCATATGAAACGGCATGACTTTTTCAAGAGTGCCATGCCCGAAGGTTATGTACAGGAAAGAACTATA
TTTTTCAAAGATGACGGGAACTACAAGACACGTAAGTTTAAACAGTTCGGTACTAACTAACCATACATAT
TTAAATTTTCAGGTGCTGAAGTCAAGTTTGAAGGTGATACCCTTGTTAATAGAATCGAGTTAAAAGGTAT
TGATTTTAAAGAAGATGGAAACATTCTTGGACACAAATTGGAATACAACTATAACTCACACAATGTATAC
ATCATGGCAGACAAACAAAAGAATGGAATCAAAGTTGTAAGTTTAAACATGATTTTACTAACTAACTAAT
CTGATTTAAATTTTCAGAACTTCAAAATTAGACACAACATTGAAGATGGAAGCGTTCAACTAGCAGACCA
TTATCAACAAAATACTCCAATTGGCGATGGCCCTGTCCTTTTACCAGACAACCATTACCTGTCCACACAA
TCTGCCCTTTCGAAAGATCCCAACGAAAAGAGAGACCACATGGTCCTTCTTGAGTTTGTAACAGCTGCTG
GGATTACACATGGCATGGATGAACTATACAAATAGCATTCGTAGAATTCCAACTGAGCGCCGGTCGCTAC
CATTACCAACTTGTCTGGTGTCAAAAATAATAGGGGCCGCTGTCATCAGAGTAAGTTTAAACTGAGTTCT
ACTAACTAACGAGTAATATTTAAATTTTCAGCATCTCGCGCCCGTGCCTCTGACTTCTAAGTCCAATTAC
TCTTCAACATCCCTACATGCTCTTTCTCCCTGTGCTCCCACCCCCTATTTTTGTTATTATCAAAAAACTT
CTCTTAATTTCTTTGTTTTTTAGCTTCTTTTAAGTCACCTCTAACAATGAAATTGTGTAGATTCAAAAAT
AGAATTAATTCGTAATAAAAAGTCGAAAAAAATTGTGCTCCCTCCCCCCATTAATAATAATTCTATCCCA
AAATCTACACAATGTTCTGTGTACACTTCTTATGTTTTTTACTTCTGATAAATTTTTTTGAAACATCATA
GAAAAAACCGCACACAAAATACCTTATCATATGTTACGTTTCAGTTTATGACCGCAATTTTTATTTCTTC
GCACGTCTGGGCCTCTCATGACGTCAAATCATGCTCATCGTGAAAAAGTTTTGGAGTATTTTTGGAATTT
TTCAATCAAGTGAAAGTTTATGAAATTAATTTTCCCGCTTTTGCTTTTTGGGGTTTCCCCTATTGTTTGT
CAAGATTTCGAGGACGGCGTTTTTCTTGCTAAAATCACAAGTATTGATGAGCACGATGCAAGAAAGATCG
GAAGAAGGTTTGGGTTTGAGGCTCAGTGGAAGGTGAGTAGAAGTTGATAATTTGAAAGTGGAGTAGTGTC
TATGGGGTTTTTGCCTTAAATGACAGAATACATTCCCAATATACCAAACATAACTGTTTAGATCTTCGAA
TGCATCGCGCGCACCGTACGTCTCGAGGAATTCCTGCAGGATATCTGGATCCACGAAGCTTCCCATGGTG
ACGTCACCGGTTCTAGATACCTAGGTGAGCTCTGGTACCCTCTAGTCAAGGCCTTAAGTGAGTCGTATTA
CGGACTGGCCGTCGTTTTACAGGCCGGATGGGCCATGGCACCTTAACATTTCTAAATTTTAGTTTAATAA
AAAAATTTTAAAATAATACGAGTTTTGAGACTAACTTTCAATAAAAACCAAAAAATTGCTTCAAAAAAGA
GCTCGCGCCGATTTACGATAAACACAGCGCGCTACGACACTCCGAAAACCGCGCCGCACCATTACATTCT
CCGCCCCACCGCACGGTTTGCGGAAGGCGATGAAATTGCTGGGCCTAAAATTTTAACCCTTTTTTTCCCG
TTTTTCAACTGTTTTCCCGATTTTTTCGATATTTTTTTCAGGTTTTTAGTTAGAAAAGTATATAAAAATT
GCATTATTTGTAGTTTTCGCTCGTAATTTGTGATAGAAAACGGCCAATTTGCCTAGATTTGTGATTCTAC
CAAGTGGAATTTTTGGGAAAATATCAATATTCCACGATTTTTATTCAAATCATAACGTTTCGAAATTATC
AGCTTAAATAAAACTAAAATAAATAATAAAATACTAAAAACCCTGAATTTCTCGGTTCTCGGTTCAGCTT
GAGTTCGTTCTATACACGTTATCGATTTTTGTCATTTCGTTTAATCATGGGTTTTGATTCATTTTAAATA
TGAAATTTGATTTATTCCTCGTTTCGAAGTTGGTTTGTCTTGTCCGGCCGGTAAACAAATGTTATTAAAA
AAAATAATAAATTTCGAAATTTTTCGTAATGTTCCGCAATCGTGTTTTTCCGTTTATCTCGTCTTCCCTT
CCTTCAAATATACTATTTATTTTCTCAATTCACATATTTTCAGCCAGCCCTGCTCAACAAGTGGAATAAA
AATGATTGAACAAGATGGATTGCACGCAGGTTCTCCGGCCGCTTGGGTGGAGAGGCTATTCGGCTATGAC
TGGGCACAACAGACAATCGGCTGCTCTGATGCCGCCGTGTTCCGGCTGTCAGCGCAGGGGCGCCCGGTTC
TTTTTGTCAAGACCGACCTGTCCGGTGCCCTGAATGAACTGCAGGACGAGGCAGCGCGGCTATCGTGGCT
GGCCACGACGGGCGTTCCTTGCGCAGCTGTGCTCGACGTTGTCACTGAAGCGGGAAGGGACTGGCTGCTA
TTGGGCGAAGTGCCGGGGCAGGATCTCCTGTCATCTCACCTTGCTCCTGCCGAGAAAGTATCCATCATGG
CTGATGCAATGCGGCGGCTGCATACGCTTGATCCGGCTACCTGCCCATTCGACCACCAAGCGAAACATCG
CATCGAGCGAGCACGTACTCGGATGGAAGCCGGTCTTGTCGATCAGGATGATCTGGACGAAGAGCATCAG
GGGCTCGCACCAGCCGAACTGTTCGCCAGGCTCAAGGCGCGCATGCCCGACGGCGAGGATCTCGTCGTGA
CCCATGGCGATGCCTGCTTGCCGAATATCATGGTGGAAAATGGCCGCTTTTCTGGATTCATCGACTGTGG
CCGGCTGGGTGTGGCGGACCGCTATCAGGACATAGCGTTGGCTACCCGTGATATTGCTGAAGAGCTTGGC
GGCGAATGGGCTGACCGCTTCCTCGTGCTTTACGGTATCGCCGCTCCCGATTCGCAGCGCATCGCCTTCT
ATCGCCTTCTTGACGAGTTCTTCTGAGTCCAATTACTCTTCAACATCCCTACATGCTCTTTCTCCCTGTG
CTCCCACCCCCTATTTTTGTTATTATCAAAAAACTTCTCTTAATTTCTTTGTTTTTTAGCTTCTTTTAAG
CCACCTCTAACAATGAAATTGTGTAGATTCAAAAATAGAATTAATTCGTAATAAAAAGTCGAAAAAAATT
GTGCTCCCTCCCCCCATTAATAATAATTCTATCCCAAAATCTACACAATGTTCTGTGTACACTTCTTATG
TTTTTTACTTCTGATAAATTTTTTTGAAACATCATAGAAAAAACCGCACACAAAATACCTTATCATATGT
TACGTTTCAGTTTATGACCGCAATTTTTATTTCTTCGCACGTCTGGGCCTCTCATGACGTCAAATCATGC
TCATCGTGAAAAAGTTTTGGAGTATTTTTGGAATTTTTCAATCAAGTGAAAGTTTATGAAATTAATTTTC
CTGCTTTTGCTTTTTGGGGTTTCCCCTATTGTTTGTCAAGATTTCGAGGACGGCGTTTTTCTTGCTAAAA
TCACAAGTATTGATGAGCACGATGCAAGAAAGATCGGAAGAAGGTTTGGGTTTGAGGCTCAGTGGAAGGT
GAGTAGAAGTTGATAATTTGAAAGTGGAGTAGTGTCTATGGGGTTTTTGCCTTAAATGACAGAATACATT
CCCAATATACCAAACATAACTGTTTCTCGAGGTCGACAGGCCTGCATGCGTCGACATAACTTCGTATAGC
ATACATTATACGAAGTTATAGTTGCAGGACCACTGCGTAACGGTCTTCTGTATAACTACAAAAAAGAATA
AAAAACCGTATCACAACTGAGAAAAAAGACAAAACTTATTGAACAGTGTTCCTTTCAAAAAATTATTTTG
TAAAAAATCGAGTTTTTCTCCAAAATAACGCACGCAATCAAAAACAAGAAAACTAACGTGTTCTCCTGGG
CGTGGAACTCCTTATCAAGATTACCATTATTGTCTGTCAGAATTGATATTTCAATTATTTCATATCTAGA
CAAACCCGGGTGTCTTGCATTTATTAGTACTGTGAGTTTACATACAAACGAGGCTTACTCAGATAACATA
GAGTCACCTCTAATTAGCAAAAACCCATTTCTAATTAGCTATTTCGACCAGTTCTAAAGTCACCGTAATT
AGAAATGGTTTTTGTAGCTTTTCTAATTAGAAATGACCCCGAGATAAGTGAAATATGGCATTTTCTGGGT
TTTCTAGTAAGAAATGATCCCGCACGTAGTGATTCCGCGTTACAAGCCAAATTCAAATTAAAAAAGTATA
TTACACAATTCAAGTTACATTATTTTCAGGAAACAATGGCGAAGAGCAAAGCAGAGATTCAAAAGGAGGA
AAGAGACAACAGATATGAACGAAGACTTCTTGAAAAGAGAAAGAGACATGAGGTGAGTAACCATGATAAT
AAATAATCAAGTAAGGGCTATAGATTTATAAATTCTGGAGTTAACAGTTTCGAAAAAAAGTAGTTTTCAT
ATGTGCGAAGGAATATCAAAAATAGGGGAATAGCCTAAACGAGTGAGAAAATTAAATGTTTGTTATTTTT
TCAAAAATGTCTGCAGGGCCGTTATCCTTTCAAATGCACTCTATCAAACATAGATCATATCCATCATATC
TTATCCAGAATTTATATCATATCCAAGATTGAGAGCGTTTCAAGGAAAATCTCAAACAACCATACAATTT
TGTAGATCGACAACAAGGCCTCCAGTACCCAGCTTTTGTTCCCTTTAGTGAGGGTTAATTTCGAGCTTGG
CGTAATCATGGTCATAGCTGTTTCCTGTGTGAAATTGTTATCCGCTCACAATTCCACACAACATACGAGC
CGGAAGCATAAAGTGTAAAGCCTGGGGTGCCTAATGAGTGAGCTAACTCACATTAATTGCGTTGCGCTCA
CTGCCCGCTTTCCAGTCGGGAAACCTGTCGTGCCAGCTGCATTAATGAATCGGCCAACGCGCGGGGAGAG
GCGGTTTGCGTATTGGGCGCTCTTCCGCTTCCTCGCTCACTGACTCGCTGCGCTCGGTCGTTCGGCTGCG
GCGAGCGGTATCAGCTCACTCAAAGGCGGTAATACGGTTATCCACAGAATCAGGGGATAACGCAGGAAAG
AACATGTGAGCAAAAGGCCAGCAAAAGGCCAGGAACCGTAAAAAGGCCGCGTTGCTGGCGTTTTTCCATA
GGCTCCGCCCCCCTGACGAGCATCACAAAAATCGACGCTCAAGTCAGAGGTGGCGAAACCCGACAGGACT
ATAAAGATACCAGGCGTTTCCCCCTGGAAGCTCCCTCGTGCGCTCTCCTGTTCCGACCCTGCCGCTTACC
GGATACCTGTCCGCCTTTCTCCCTTCGGGAAGCGTGGCGCTTTCTCATAGCTCACGCTGTAGGTATCTCA
GTTCGGTGTAGGTCGTTCGCTCCAAGCTGGGCTGTGTGCACGAACCCCCCGTTCAGCCCGACCGCTGCGC
CTTATCCGGTAACTATCGTCTTGAGTCCAACCCGGTAAGACACGACTTATCGCCACTGGCAGCAGCCACT
GGTAACAGGATTAGCAGAGCGAGGTATGTAGGCGGTGCTACAGAGTTCTTGAAGTGGTGGCCTAACTACG
GCTACACTAGAAGAACAGTATTTGGTATCTGCGCTCTGCTGAAGCCAGTTACCTTCGGAAAAAGAGTTGG
TAGCTCTTGATCCGGCAAACAAACCACCGCTGGTAGCGGTGGTTTTTTTGTTTGCAAGCAGCAGATTACG
CGCAGAAAAAAAGGATCTCAAGAAGATCCTTTGATCTTTTCTACGGGGTCTGACGCTCAGTGGAACGAAA
ACTCACGTTAAGGGATTTTGGTCATGAGATTATCAAAAAGGATCTTCACCTAGATCCTTTTAAATTAAAA
ATGAAGTTTTAAATCAATCTAAAGTATATATGAGTAAACTTGGTCTGACAGTTACCAATGCTTAATCAGT
GAGGCACCTATCTCAGCGATCTGTCTATTTCGTTCATCCATAGTTGCCTGACTCCCCGTCGTGTAGATAA
CTACGATACGGGAGGGCTTACCATCTGGCCCCAGTGCTGCAATGATACCGCGAGACCCACGCTCACCGGC
TCCAGATTTATCAGCAATAAACCAGCCAGCCGGAAGGGCCGAGCGCAGAAGTGGTCCTGCAACTTTATCC
GCCTCCATCCAGTCTATTAATTGTTGCCGGGAAGCTAGAGTAAGTAGTTCGCCAGTTAATAGTTTGCGCA
ACGTTGTTGCCATTGCTACAGGCATCGTGGTGTCACGCTCGTCGTTTGGTATGGCTTCATTCAGCTCCGG
TTCCCAACGATCAAGGCGAGTTACATGATCCCCCATGTTGTGCAAAAAAGCGGTTAGCTCCTTCGGTCCT
CCGATCGTTGTCAGAAGTAAGTTGGCCGCAGTGTTATCACTCATGGTTATGGCAGCACTGCATAATTCTC
TTACTGTCATGCCATCCGTAAGATGCTTTTCTGTGACTGGTGAGTACTCAACCAAGTCATTCTGAGAATA
GTGTATGCGGCGACCGAGTTGCTCTTGCCCGGCGTCAATACGGGATAATACCGCGCCACATAGCAGAACT
TTAAAAGTGCTCATCATTGGAAAACGTTCTTCGGGGCGAAAACTCTCAAGGATCTTACCGCTGTTGAGAT
CCAGTTCGATGTAACCCACTCGTGCACCCAACTGATCTTCAGCATCTTTTACTTTCACCAGCGTTTCTGG
GTGAGCAAAAACAGGAAGGCAAAATGCCGCAAAAAAGGGAATAAGGGCGACACGGAAATGTTGAATACTC
ATACTCTTCCTTTTTCAATATTATTGAAGCATTTATCAGGGTTATTGTCTCATGAGCGGATACATATTTG
AATGTATTTAGAAAAATAAACAAATAGGGGTTCCGCGCACATTTCCCCGAAAAGTGCCACCTG
Features (pLannotate 1.2.2; 25 found; start..end, strand, type, name):
      1..429     +  rep_origin     f1 ori (sequence partly withheld): f1 bacteriophage origin of replication; arrow indicates direction of (+) strand synthesis
    460..617     -  CDS            lacZα (fragment): LacZα fragment of β-galactosidase; lacZ fragment
    620..638     +  promoter       T7 promoter: promoter for bacteriophage T7 RNA polymerase
   1296..1511    -  CDS            GSLG1_CAEEL (fragment): Experimental evidence at protein level: Swiss-Prot protein existence level 1. From Caenorhabditis elegans.
   1576..2175    +  promoter       eft-3 promoter: eft-3; promoter for the C. elegans elongation factor 1α gene (Mitrovich and Anderson, 2000)
   2184..4067    +  CDS            TIR1: TIR1_ARATH - Also known as FBL1, WEI1. Experimental evidence at protein level: Swiss-Prot protein existence level 1. Auxin receptor that mediates Aux/IAA proteins proteasomal degradation and auxin-regulated transcription. The SCF(TIR1) E3 ubiquitin ligase complex is involved in auxin-mediated signaling pathway that regulate root and hypocotyl growth, lateral root formation, cell elongation, and gravitropism. Appears to allow pericycle cells to overcome G2 arrest prior to lateral root development. Plays a role in ethylene signaling in roots. Confers sensitivity to the virulent bacterial pathoge
   4104..4211    +  CDS            mRuby (fragment): mRuby is a basic (constitutively fluorescent) red fluorescent protein published in 2009, derived from Entacmaea quadricolor. It has low acid sensitivity.
   4256..4834    +  CDS            mRuby (fragment): mRuby is a basic (constitutively fluorescent) red fluorescent protein published in 2009, derived from Entacmaea quadricolor. It has low acid sensitivity.
   5348..5500    +  CDS            aex-5 (fragment): AEX5_CAEEL - Also known as kpc-3 From Caenorhabditis elegans.
   5625..5658    +  protein_bind   loxP: Cre-mediated recombination occurs in the 8-bp core sequence (GCATACAT). Cre recombinase
   6679..6703    +  protein_bind   attB1: mutant version of attB; recombination site for the Gateway® BP reaction BP Clonase™
   6709..7569    +  CDS            sg25: sg25 is a basic (constitutively fluorescent) green fluorescent protein published in 1997, derived from Aequorea victoria.
   8190..8342    +  CDS            aex-5 (fragment): AEX5_CAEEL - Also known as kpc-3 From Caenorhabditis elegans.
   8594..8611    +  CDS            lacZα (fragment): LacZα fragment of β-galactosidase; lacZ fragment
   9432..10223   +  CDS            neo: KKA2_KLEPN - Also known as kan, nptII. Experimental evidence at protein level: Swiss-Prot protein existence level 1. Resistance to kanamycin, neomycin, paromomycin, ribostamycin, butirosin and gentamicin B. From Klebsiella pneumoniae.
  10676..10828   +  CDS            aex-5 (fragment): AEX5_CAEEL - Also known as kpc-3 From Caenorhabditis elegans.
  10956..10989   +  protein_bind   loxP: Cre-mediated recombination occurs in the 8-bp core sequence (GCATACAT). Cre recombinase
  11992..12010   -  promoter       T3 promoter: promoter for bacteriophage T3 RNA polymerase
  12053..12075   -  protein_bind   lac operator (fragment): The lac repressor binds to the lac operator to inhibit transcription in E. coli. This inhibition can be relieved by adding lactose or isopropyl-β-D-thiogalactopyranoside (IPTG). lac repressor encoded by lacI
  12079..12109   -  promoter       lac promoter: promoter for the E. coli lac operon
  12124..12145   -  protein_bind   CAP binding site: CAP binding activates transcription in the presence of cAMP. E. coli catabolite activator protein
  12158..12250   -  CDS            lacI (fragment): lac repressor; lacI; The lac repressor binds to the lac operator to inhibit transcription in E. coli. This inhibition can be relieved by adding lactose or isopropyl-β-D-thiogalactopyranoside (IPTG).
  12433..13021   -  rep_origin     ori: high-copy-number ColE1/pMB1/pBR322/pUC origin of replication
  13192..14052   -  CDS            AmpR: β-lactamase; bla; confers resistance to ampicillin, carbenicillin, and related antibiotics
  14053..14157   -  promoter       AmpR promoter: bla
