[The description below was written by a language model from this plasmid's Addgene catalogue record and pLannotate feature annotations shown in this document.]
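Description:
pTN4 is a pBluescript-based donor (repair template) plasmid for CRISPR-mediated knock-in in Caenorhabditis elegans. It is designed to place a Peft-3::AtTIR1(F79G)::mRuby expression cassette at the ttTi5605 locus. The 14.2 kb plasmid is maintained in E. coli through a high-copy ColE1/pUC origin and an ampicillin resistance gene. It retains the usual pBluescript features: an f1 origin, lacZα remnants, the lac promoter/operator, and flanking T7 and T3 promoters.

The payload begins with the eft-3 (elongation factor 1α) promoter, a strong, broadly active worm promoter, which drives the Arabidopsis auxin receptor F-box protein TIR1 fused at its C terminus to the red fluorescent protein mRuby. mRuby is annotated as two fragments, which may reflect an intron interrupting the coding sequence, though the record does not say so. The F79G substitution named in the record defines the AID2 version of the auxin-inducible degron system, in which the mutant TIR1 directs degron-tagged proteins to proteasomal degradation in response to a modified auxin ligand.

Downstream, two loxP sites bracket a selection module containing a GFP-type green fluorescent protein and a neo gene that confers G418 resistance in worms. This allows integrants to be selected and visually scored, and the markers can later be excised with Cre. The promoters driving GFP and neo are not annotated. The three repeated short "aex-5" matches after each coding region probably mark a reused 3′ regulatory segment. The unannotated sequences next to the T7 and T3 promoters, one with a C. elegans gene fragment, presumably serve as the homology arms for the target locus. The resulting strains are used for conditional protein knockdown during embryogenesis and development.
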