Addgene plasmid #174212: pTN4
Purpose: Donor plasmid for introducing Peft-3::AtTIR1(F79G)::mRuby at the ttTi5605 locus
Depositing lab: Masato Kanemaki. Depositing organization: National Institute of Genetics. Publication: The auxin-inducible degron 2 (AID2) system enables controlled protein knockdown during embryogenesis and development in Caenorhabditis elegans. Negishi T, Kitagawa S, Horii N, Tanaka Y, Haruta N, Sugimoto A, Sawa H, Hayashi KI, Harata M, Kanemaki MT. Genetics. 2021 Dec 2. pii: 6448232. doi: 10.1093/genetics/iyab218. PubMed 34865044.
Backbone
  Vector backbone: pBluescript
  Vector type: Worm Expression, Cre/Lox, CRISPR
  Selectable markers: Neomycin (select with G418)
Growth in bacteria
  Bacterial resistance: Ampicillin, 100 μg/mL
  Growth temperature: 37°C
  Growth strain: DH5alpha
  Copy number: High Copy
Gene/Insert 1
  Gene/Insert name: AtTIR1(F79G)::mRuby
  Species: C. elegans (nematode)
  Entrez Gene: TIR1 (a.k.a. AT3G62980, AtTIR1, TRANSPORT INHIBITOR RESPONSE 1)
  Tag / fusion protein: mRuby (C terminal on insert)
Gene/Insert 2
  Gene/Insert name: GFP
  Species: C. elegans (nematode)
Terms and licenses: Academic/Nonprofit Terms; Industry Terms: Not Available to Industry
How to cite: pTN4 was a gift from Masato Kanemaki (Addgene plasmid # 174212 ; http://n2t.net/addgene:174212 ; RRID:Addgene_174212)
